>Addgene plasmid #208925 | V1bR untagged | addgene full sequence | sequence record 471543 | Addgene NGS Result
TAGTTATTAATAGTAATCAATTACGGGGTCATTAGTTCATAGCCCATATATGGAGTTCCGCGTTACATAA
CTTACGGTAAATGGCCCGCCTGGCTGACCGCCCAACGACCCCCGCCCATTGACGTCAATAATGACGTATG
TTCCCATAGTAACGCCAATAGGGACTTTCCATTGACGTCAATGGGTGGAGTATTTACGGTAAACTGCCCA
CTTGGCAGTACATCAAGTGTATCATATGCCAAGTACGCCCCCTATTGACGTCAATGACGGTAAATGGCCC
GCCTGGCATTATGCCCAGTACATGACCTTATGGGACTTTCCTACTTGGCAGTACATCTACGTATTAGTCA
TCGCTATTACCATGGTGATGCGGTTTTGGCAGTACATCAATGGGCGTGGATAGCGGTTTGACTCACGGGG
ATTTCCAAGTCTCCACCCCATTGACGTCAATGGGAGTTTGTTTTGGCACCAAAATCAACGGGACTTTCCA
AAATGTCGTAACAACTCCGCCCCATTGACGCAAATGGGCGGTAGGCGTGTACGGTGGGAGGTCTATATAA
GCAGAGCTGGTTTAGTGAACCGTCAGATCCGCTAGCGCTACCGGACTCAGATCTCGAGCTCATGGATTCT
GGGCCTCTGTGGGATGCCAACCCCACCCCTCGGGGCACCCTCTCTGCCCCCAATGCCACAACACCCTGGC
TGGGCCGGGATGAGGAGCTGGCCAAGGTGGAGATCGGAGTCCTGGCCACTGTCCTGGTGCTGGCGACCGG
GGGCAACCTGGCTGTGCTGCTGACCCTGGGCCAGCTGGGCCGCAAGCGCTCCCGCATGCACCTGTTCGTG
CTGCACTTAGCCCTGACAGACCTGGCCGTGGCGCTCTTCCAGGTGCTGCCACAGCTGCTGTGGGACATCA
CCTACCGCTTCCAGGGCCCCGACCTCCTGTGCAGGGCCGTCAAGTACCTGCAGGTGCTCAGCATGTTTGC
CTCCACCTACATGCTGCTGGCCATGACGCTGGACCGCTACCTGGCTGTCTGTCACCCCCTGCGCAGCCTC
CAGCAGCCAGGCCAGTCCACCTACCTGCTCATCGCTGCTCCCTGGCTGCTGGCCGCCATCTTCAGCCTCC
CTCAAGTCTTCATTTTTTCCCTGCGGGAGGTGATCCAGGGCTCAGGGGTGCTGGACTGCTGGGCAGACTT
CGGCTTCCCTTGGGGGCCACGGGCCTACCTCACCTGGACCACCCTGGCTATCTTCGTTCTGCCGGTGACC
ATGCTCACGGCCTGCTACAGCCTCATCTGCCATGAGATCTGTAAAAACCTAAAAGTCAAGACACAGGCCT
GGCGGGTGGGAGGAGGGGGCTGGAGGACTTGGGACAGGCCCTCACCTTCCACCTTAGCTGCCACCACTCG
GGGGCTGCCATCTCGGGTCAGCAGCATCAACACCATCTCACGGGCCAAGATCCGAACAGTGAAGATGACC
TTTGTCATCGTGCTGGCCTACATCGCTTGCTGGGCTCCCTTCTTCAGTGTCCAGATGTGGTCCGTGTGGG
ACAAGAATGCCCCTGATGAAGATTCCACCAATGTGGCTTTCACCATCTCTATGCTTTTGGGCAACCTCAA
CAGCTGCTGCAACCCCTGGATCTACATGGGCTTCAACAGCCACCTGTTACCGCGGCCCCTGCGTCACCTT
GCCTGCTGTGGGGGTCCCCAGCCCAGGATGCGCCGGCGGCTCTCCGACGGCAGCCTCTCGAGCCGCCACA
CCACGCTGCTGACCCGCTCCAGCTGCCCGGCCACCCTCAGCCTCAGCCTCAGCCTAACCCTCAGTGGGAG
GCCCAGGCCTGAAGAGTCACCAAGGGACTTGGAGCTGGCAGATGGGGAAGGCACCGCTGAGACCATCATC
TTGTAGGATCCACCGGTCGCCACCATGGTGAGCAAGGGCGAGGAGCTGTTCACCGGGGTGGTGCCCATCC
TGGTCGAGCTGGACGGCGACGTAAACGGCCACAAGTTCAGCGTGTCCGGCGAGGGCGAGGGCGATGCCAC
CTACGGCAAGCTGACCCTGAAGTTCATCTGCACCACCGGCAAGCTGCCCGTGCCCTGGCCCACCCTCGTG
ACCACCCTGACCTACGGCGTGCAGTGCTTCAGCCGCTACCCCGACCACATGAAGCAGCACGACTTCTTCA
AGTCCGCCATGCCCGAAGGCTACGTCCAGGAGCGCACCATCTTCTTCAAGGACGACGGCAACTACAAGAC
CCGCGCCGAGGTGAAGTTCGAGGGCGACACCCTGGTGAACCGCATCGAGCTGAAGGGCATCGACTTCAAG
GAGGACGGCAACATCCTGGGGCACAAGCTGGAGTACAACTACAACAGCCACAACGTCTATATCATGGCCG
ACAAGCAGAAGAACGGCATCAAGGTGAACTTCAAGATCCGCCACAACATCGAGGACGGCAGCGTGCAGCT
CGCCGACCACTACCAGCAGAACACCCCCATCGGCGACGGCCCCGTGCTGCTGCCCGACAACCACTACCTG
AGCACCCAGTCCGCCCTGAGCAAAGACCCCAACGAGAAGCGCGATCACATGGTCCTGCTGGAGTTCGTGA
CCGCCGCCGGGATCACTCTCGGCATGGACGAGCTGTACAAGTAAAGCGGCCGCGACTCTAGATCATAATC
AGCCATACCACATTTGTAGAGGTTTTACTTGCTTTAAAAAACCTCCCACACCTCCCCCTGAACCTGAAAC
ATAAAATGAATGCAATTGTTGTTGTTAACTTGTTTATTGCAGCTTATAATGGTTACAAATAAAGCAATAG
CATCACAAATTTCACAAATAAAGCATTTTTTTCACTGCATTCTAGTTGTGGTTTGTCCAAACTCATCAAT
GTATCTTAAGGCGTAAATTGTAAGCGTTAATATTTTGTTAAAATTCGCGTTAAATTTTTGTTAAATCAGC
TCATTTTTTAACCAATAGGCCGAAATCGGCAAAATCCCTTATAAATCAAAAGAATAGACCGAGATAGGGT
[37 nt withheld, positions 3011-3047]
AAAGAACGTGGACTCCAACGTCAAAGG
[49 nt withheld, positions 3075-3123]
T
[91 nt withheld, positions 3125-3215]
G
[124 nt withheld, positions 3217-3340]
CAGGTGGCACTTTTCGGGGAAATGTGCGCGGAACCCCTATTTGTTTATTTTTCTAAATACATTCAAATAT
GTATCCGCTCATGAGACAATAACCCTGATAAATGCTTCAATAATATTGAAAAAGGAAGAGTCCTGAGGCG
GAAAGAACCAGCTGTGGAATGTGTGTCAGTTAGGGTGTGGAAAGTCCCCAGGCTCCCCAGCAGGCAGAAG
TATGCAAAGCATGCATCTCAATTAGTCAGCAACCAGGTGTGGAAAGTCCCCAGGCTCCCCAGCAGGCAGA
AGTATGCAAAGCATGCATCTCAATTAGTCAGCAACCATAGTCCCGCCCCTAACTCCGCCCATCCCGCCCC
TAACTCCGCCCAGTTCCGCCCATTCTCCGCCCCATGGCTGACTAATTTTTTTTATTTATGCAGAGGCCGA
GGCCGCCTCGGCCTCTGAGCTATTCCAGAAGTAGTGAGGAGGCTTTTTTGGAGGCCTAGGCTTTTGCAAA
GATCGATCAAGAGACAGGATGAGGATCGTTTCGCATGATTGAACAAGATGGATTGCACGCAGGTTCTCCG
GCCGCTTGGGTGGAGAGGCTATTCGGCTATGACTGGGCACAACAGACAATCGGCTGCTCTGATGCCGCCG
TGTTCCGGCTGTCAGCGCAGGGGCGCCCGGTTCTTTTTGTCAAGACCGACCTGTCCGGTGCCCTGAATGA
ACTGCAAGACGAGGCAGCGCGGCTATCGTGGCTGGCCACGACGGGCGTTCCTTGCGCAGCTGTGCTCGAC
GTTGTCACTGAAGCGGGAAGGGACTGGCTGCTATTGGGCGAAGTGCCGGGGCAGGATCTCCTGTCATCTC
ACCTTGCTCCTGCCGAGAAAGTATCCATCATGGCTGATGCAATGCGGCGGCTGCATACGCTTGATCCGGC
TACCTGCCCATTCGACCACCAAGCGAAACATCGCATCGAGCGAGCACGTACTCGGATGGAAGCCGGTCTT
GTCGATCAGGATGATCTGGACGAAGAGCATCAGGGGCTCGCGCCAGCCGAACTGTTCGCCAGGCTCAAGG
CGAGCATGCCCGACGGCGAGGATCTCGTCGTGACCCATGGCGATGCCTGCTTGCCGAATATCATGGTGGA
AAATGGCCGCTTTTCTGGATTCATCGACTGTGGCCGGCTGGGTGTGGCGGACCGCTATCAGGACATAGCG
TTGGCTACCCGTGATATTGCTGAAGAGCTTGGCGGCGAATGGGCTGACCGCTTCCTCGTGCTTTACGGTA
TCGCCGCTCCCGATTCGCAGCGCATCGCCTTCTATCGCCTTCTTGACGAGTTCTTCTGAGCGGGACTCTG
GGGTTCGAAATGACCGACCAAGCGACGCCCAACCTGCCATCACGAGATTTCGATTCCACCGCCGCCTTCT
ATGAAAGGTTGGGCTTCGGAATCGTTTTCCGGGACGCCGGCTGGATGATCCTCCAGCGCGGGGATCTCAT
GCTGGAGTTCTTCGCCCACCCTAGGGGGAGGCTAACTGAAACACGGAAGGAGACAATACCGGAAGGAACC
CGCGCTATGACGGCAATAAAAAGACAGAATAAAACGCACGGTGTTGGGTCGTTTGTTCATAAACGCGGGG
TTCGGTCCCAGGGCTGGCACTCTGTCGATACCCCACCGAGACCCCATTGGGGCCAATACGCCCGCGTTTC
TTCCTTTTCCCCACCCCACCCCCCAAGTTCGGGTGAAGGCCCAGGGCTCGCAGCCAACGTCGGGGCGGCA
GGCCCTGCCATAGCCTCAGGTTACTCATATATACTTTAGATTGATTTAAAACTTCATTTTTAATTTAAAA
GGATCTAGGTGAAGATCCTTTTTGATAATCTCATGACCAAAATCCCTTAACGTGAGTTTTCGTTCCACTG
AGCGTCAGACCCCGTAGAAAAGATCAAAGGATCTTCTTGAGATCCTTTTTTTCTGCGCGTAATCTGCTGC
TTGCAAACAAAAAAACCACCGCTACCAGCGGTGGTTTGTTTGCCGGATCAAGAGCTACCAACTCTTTTTC
CGAAGGTAACTGGCTTCAGCAGAGCGCAGATACCAAATACTGTTCTTCTAGTGTAGCCGTAGTTAGGCCA
CCACTTCAAGAACTCTGTAGCACCGCCTACATACCTCGCTCTGCTAATCCTGTTACCAGTGGCTGCTGCC
AGTGGCGATAAGTCGTGTCTTACCGGGTTGGACTCAAGACGATAGTTACCGGATAAGGCGCAGCGGTCGG
GCTGAACGGGGGGTTCGTGCACACAGCCCAGCTTGGAGCGAACGACCTACACCGAACTGAGATACCTACA
GCGTGAGCTATGAGAAAGCGCCACGCTTCCCGAAGGGAGAAAGGCGGACAGGTATCCGGTAAGCGGCAGG
GTCGGAACAGGAGAGCGCACGAGGGAGCTTCCAGGGGGAAACGCCTGGTATCTTTATAGTCCTGTCGGGT
TTCGCCACCTCTGACTTGAGCGTCGATTTTTGTGATGCTCGTCAGGGGGGCGGAGCCTATGGAAAAACGC
CAGCAACGCGGCCTTTTTACGGTTCCTGGCCTTTTGCTGGCCTTTTGCTCACATGTTCTTTCCTGCGTTA
TCCCCTGATTCTGTGGATAACCGTATTACCGCCATGCAT
Features (pLannotate 1.2.2; 15 found; start..end, strand, type, name):
     61..364     +  enhancer       CMV enhancer: human cytomegalovirus immediate early enhancer
    365..568     +  promoter       CMV promoter: human cytomegalovirus (CMV) immediate early promoter
    591..622     +  misc_feature   MCS (fragment): multiple cloning site
    622..1890    +  CDS            AVPR1B: V1BR_HUMAN - Also known as AVPR3, VPR3. Experimental evidence at protein level: Swiss-Prot protein existence level 1. (Microbial infection) During SARS coronavirus-2/SARS-CoV-2 infection, may recognize and internalize the complex formed by AVP/Arg- vasopressin, SARS-CoV-2 spike protein and secreted ACE2 through DNM2/dynamin 2-dependent endocytosis. From Homo sapiens (Human).
   1915..2634    +  CDS            EGFP: the original enhanced GFP (Yang et al., 1996) mammalian codon-optimized
   2651..2734    +  CDS            large T antigen (fragment): large T antigen from SV40 (simian virus 40)
   2757..2878    +  polyA_signal   SV40 poly(A) signal: SV40 polyadenylation signal
   2912..3340    -  rep_origin     f1 ori (sequence partly withheld): f1 bacteriophage origin of replication; arrow indicates direction of (+) strand synthesis
   3367..3471    +  promoter       AmpR promoter: bla
   3473..3830    +  promoter       SV40 promoter: SV40 enhancer and early promoter
   3865..4659    +  CDS            NeoR/KanR: aminoglycoside phosphotransferase from Tn5; aph(3')-II (or nptII); confers resistance to neomycin, kanamycin, and G418 (Geneticin®)
   4680..4832    +  CDS            ble (fragment): BLE_KLEPN - Experimental evidence at protein level: Swiss-Prot protein existence level 1. Binding protein with a strong affinity to the bleomycin family of antibiotics. Binds to CL990; an antimitotic-antibiotic compound. From Klebsiella pneumoniae.
   4891..4938    +  polyA_signal   HSV TK poly(A) signal: herpes simplex virus thymidine kinase polyadenylation signal (Cole and Stacy, 1985)
   5029..5045    -  polyA_signal   bGH poly(A) signal (fragment): bovine growth hormone polyadenylation signal
   5267..5855    +  rep_origin     ori: high-copy-number ColE1/pMB1/pBR322/pUC origin of replication
