[The description below was written by a language model from this plasmid's Addgene catalogue record and pLannotate feature annotations shown in this document.]
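Description:
V1bR untagged is a mammalian expression plasmid built on the Clontech pEGFP-N1 backbone that carries the human vasopressin receptor 1b gene (AVPR1B, also known as AVPR3 or VPR3). The roughly 1.27 kb receptor coding sequence was inserted between the SacI and BamHI sites of the multiple cloning site, placing it directly downstream of the human cytomegalovirus immediate early enhancer and promoter for strong constitutive transcription in mammalian cells. The SV40 polyadenylation signal further downstream terminates the transcript.

The sequenced plasmid (about 6 kb) still contains the backbone's EGFP open reading frame a short distance after the AVPR1B coding region. The catalogue entry states that the receptor is produced without any tags, which implies that translation stops at the end of the receptor so that EGFP is not fused to it. The feature table does not explicitly show a stop codon or the reading-frame relationship, so this rests on the depositor's description.

Propagation in E. coli relies on a high-copy ColE1/pUC-type origin and kanamycin selection. The Tn5 aminoglycoside phosphotransferase (NeoR/KanR) cassette is driven by both a bacterial bla promoter and the SV40 enhancer/early promoter and ends with the HSV TK poly(A) signal, so it can also support G418 selection of stably transfected mammalian cells. An f1 origin is also present. Several short annotated fragments (large T antigen, ble, bGH poly(A)) appear to be backbone remnants rather than functional elements.

The construct suits heterologous expression of the native, unmodified V1b receptor. The associated publication concerns the pharmacology of vasopressin and oxytocin peptide ligands, including dimerized forms.
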