Addgene plasmid #208925: V1bR untagged
Purpose: encodes the human vasopressin receptor 1b, without any tags
Depositing lab: Christian Gruber. Depositing organization: Medical University of Vienna. Publication: Nature-inspired dimerization as a strategy to modulate neuropeptide pharmacology exemplified with vasopressin and oxytocin. Dekan Z, Kremsmayr T, Keov P, Godin M, Teakle N, Durrauer L, Xiang H, Gharib D, Bergmayr C, Hellinger R, Gay M, Vilaseca M, Kurzbach D, Albericio F, Alewood PF, Gruber CW, Muttenthaler M. Chem Sci. 2021 Feb 4;12(11):4057-4062. doi: 10.1039/d0sc05501h. PubMed 34163676.
Backbone
  Vector backbone: pEGFP-N1
  Backbone manufacturer: Clontech
  Backbone size w/o insert (bp): 4700
  Vector type: Mammalian Expression
Growth in bacteria
  Bacterial resistance: Kanamycin, 50 μg/mL
  Growth temperature: 37°C
  Growth strain: DH5alpha
  Copy number: High Copy
Gene/Insert
  Gene/Insert name: AVPR1B
  Species: H. sapiens (human)
  Insert size (bp): 1272
  Entrez Gene: AVPR1B (a.k.a. AVPR3, V1bR, VPR3)
  Cloning method: Restriction Enzyme; 5′ cloning site SacI (unknown if destroyed); 3′ cloning site BamHI (unknown if destroyed)
Terms and licenses: Academic/Nonprofit Terms; Industry Terms: Not Available to Industry
How to cite: V1bR untagged was a gift from Christian Gruber (Addgene plasmid # 208925 ; http://n2t.net/addgene:208925 ; RRID:Addgene_208925)
